Addgene plasmid #167689: pRU294
Purpose: Final destination vector for single Gateway LR reaction
Depositing lab: Niko Geldner. Depositing organization: Universite de Lausanne (UNIL). Publication: Combined fluorescent seed selection and multiplex CRISPR/Cas9 assembly for fast generation of multiple Arabidopsis mutants. Ursache R, Fujita S, Denervaud Tendon V, Geldner N. Plant Methods. 2021 Oct 30;17(1):111. doi: 10.1186/s13007-021-00811-9. PubMed 34717688.
Backbone
  Vector backbone: pDe-CAS9
  Vector type: CRISPR
  Selectable markers: FastRed seed selection
Growth in bacteria
  Bacterial resistance: Chloramphenicol and Spectinomycin, 25 & 50 μg/mL
  Growth temperature: 37°C
  Growth strain: ccdB Survival
  Copy number: High Copy
Gene/Insert
  Gene/Insert name: pEC1.2::Cas9i
  Species: Streptococcus pyogenes
  Cloning method: Gateway Cloning
  Sequencing primers: 5′ gcggataacaatttcacacaggaaacag; 3′ gcttgcatgcctgcaggtcgactct
Terms and licenses: Academic/Nonprofit Terms; Industry Terms: Not Available to Industry
Depositor comments: In addition to Cas9 cassette, attR1-attR2 Gateway recombination sites together with ccdB cassette are present. Please visit https://www.biorxiv.org/content/10.1101/2021.05.20.444986v1 for bioRxiv preprint.
How to cite: pRU294 was a gift from Niko Geldner (Addgene plasmid # 167689 ; http://n2t.net/addgene:167689 ; RRID:Addgene_167689)
