[The description below was written by a language model from this plasmid's Addgene catalogue record and pLannotate feature annotations shown in this document.]
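Description:
pRU294 is a 19.7 kb plant binary CRISPR/Cas9 vector built on the pDe-CAS9 backbone, serving as the final destination plasmid for a single Gateway LR reaction. The backbone carries a ColE1/pBR322-type high-copy origin with the bom site for propagation in E. coli, together with the pVS1 oriV, RepA and StaA functions that allow stable replication in Agrobacterium. An aadA gene provides spectinomycin/streptomycin resistance. Because the plasmid still contains the unrecombined Gateway cassette, it is additionally chloramphenicol resistant and must be maintained in a ccdB-tolerant strain.

Between the nopaline-type left and right T-DNA borders lie three functional modules. The first is a Streptococcus pyogenes Cas9 expression unit recorded as pEC1.2::Cas9i. By general knowledge, EC1.2 is an egg-cell-specific promoter and Cas9i an intron-containing Cas9, which fits the annotation splitting the coding sequence into a short fragment and a long segment. The promoter itself is not annotated, and a tomato RBCS2-derived fragment downstream probably reflects the terminator region. The second is the attR1–CmR–ccdB–attR2 cassette, which is replaced during the LR reaction by an entry-clone insert. In the associated work this insert would be guide RNA expression units, and ccdB counterselects non-recombined plasmids. The third is the FastRed marker, an oleosin–TagRFP fusion with an adjacent NOS terminator, which makes transformed seeds red fluorescent so they can be picked visually instead of by antibiotic or herbicide selection. The vector is intended for rapid generation of multiplex CRISPR mutants in Arabidopsis.
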