Features (pLannotate 1.2.2; 32 found; start..end, strand, type, name):
    226..627     +  CDS            Y4CG_SINFN (fragment): Protein inferred from homology: Swiss-Prot protein existence level 3. From Sinorhizobium fredii (strain NBRC 101917 / NGR234).
   1187..1816    +  CDS            pVS1 StaA: stability protein from the Pseudomonas plasmid pVS1 (Heeb et al., 2000)
   2245..3318    +  CDS            pVS1 RepA: replication protein from the Pseudomonas plasmid pVS1 (Heeb et al., 2000)
   3384..3578    +  rep_origin     pVS1 oriV: origin of replication for the Pseudomonas plasmid pVS1 (Heeb et al., 2000)
   3781..3820    +  CDS            rop (fragment): Rop protein, which maintains plasmids at low copy number; rop
   3922..4062    +  misc_feature   bom: basis of mobility region from pBR322
   4248..4836    -  rep_origin     ori: high-copy-number ColE1/pMB1/pBR322/pUC origin of replication
   5082..5869    -  CDS            SmR (fragment): aminoglycoside adenylyltransferase (Murphy, 1985); aadA; confers resistance to spectinomycin and streptomycin
   5880..5936    -  CDS            GmR (fragment): gentamycin acetyltransferase; aacC1; confers resistance to gentamycin
   6112..6135    -  promoter       Pc promoter (fragment): intI1 (promoter lies within the coding sequence); class 1 integron promoter
   6394..6418    +  misc_feature   LB T-DNA repeat: left border repeat from nopaline C58 T-DNA
   6494..6582    +  CDS            lacI (fragment): lac repressor; lacI; The lac repressor binds to the lac operator to inhibit transcription in E. coli. This inhibition can be relieved by adding lactose or isopropyl-β-D-thiogalactopyranoside (IPTG).
   6595..6616    +  protein_bind   CAP binding site: CAP binding activates transcription in the presence of cAMP. E. coli catabolite activator protein
   6631..6661    +  promoter       lac promoter: promoter for the E. coli lac operon
   6665..6687    +  protein_bind   lac operator (fragment): The lac repressor binds to the lac operator to inhibit transcription in E. coli. This inhibition can be relieved by adding lactose or isopropyl-β-D-thiogalactopyranoside (IPTG). lac repressor encoded by lacI
   8147..8425    +  CDS            cas9 (fragment): CAS9_STRP1 - Also known as csn1 From Streptococcus pyogenes serotype M1.
   8556..13514   +  CDS            cas9: CAS9_STRP1 - Also known as csn1 From Streptococcus pyogenes serotype M1.
  13868..13999   +  CDS            RBCS2 (fragment): RBS2_SOLLC - Also known as RBCS-2A From Solanum lycopersicum (Tomato) (Lycopersicon esculentum).
  14402..14526   +  protein_bind   attR1: mutant version of attR; recombination site for the Gateway® LR reaction LR Clonase™
  14551..14581   +  promoter       lac UV5 promoter: E. coli lac promoter with an "up" mutation
  14605..14634   +  promoter       cat promoter (fragment): promoter of the E. coli cat gene encoding chloramphenicol acetyltransferase
  14635..15315   +  CDS            CmR: chloramphenicol acetyltransferase confers resistance to chloramphenicol
  15472..15630   +  CDS            ccdA (fragment): CCDA_ECO57 - Also known as H, letA. Experimental evidence at protein level: Swiss-Prot protein existence level 1. Antitoxin component of a type II toxin-antitoxin (TA) system which inhibits the post-segregational killing (PSK) of plasmid-free cells, also referred to as a plasmid addiction system. Binds to and blocks the activity of CcdB; will also remove bound CcdB protein from the CcdB-GyrA complex by forming a CcdA-CcdB complex, a process termed rejuvenation. Functions as a transcriptional corepressor for the ccdAB operon, repression also requires CcdB (By similarity). From Escherichia coli
  15635..15940   +  CDS            ccdB: CcdB, a bacterial toxin that poisons DNA gyrase; ccdB; Plasmids containing the ccdB gene cannot be propagated in standard E. coli strains.
  15981..16105   -  protein_bind   attR2: mutant version of attR; recombination site for the Gateway® LR reaction LR Clonase™
  16182..16217   +  misc_feature   MCS (fragment): pUC18/19 multiple cloning site
  16576..17100   -  CDS            MSR4 (fragment): MSRA4_ARATH - Also known as PMSR, PMSR4. Experimental evidence at protein level: Swiss-Prot protein existence level 1. Catalyzes the reduction of methionine sulfoxide (MetSO) to methionine in proteins. Plays a protective role against oxidative stress by restoring activity to proteins that have been inactivated by methionine oxidation. Prevents the methionine sulfoxidation of the heat shock protein HSP21 and its subsequent inactivation. MSRA family specifically reduces the MetSO S-enantiomer. From Arabidopsis thaliana (Mouse-ear cress).
  17642..18358   +  CDS            OLEO2_BRANA: Experimental evidence at protein level: Swiss-Prot protein existence level 1. May have a structural role to stabilize the lipid body during desiccation of the seed by preventing coalescence of the oil. Probably interacts with both lipid and phospholipid moieties of lipid bodies. May also provide recognition signals for specific lipase anchorage in lipolysis during seedling growth. From Brassica napus (Rape).
  18359..19051   +  CDS            TagRFP: TagRFP is a basic (constitutively fluorescent) red fluorescent protein published in 2007, derived from Entacmaea quadricolor. It has very low acid sensitivity.
  19053..19304   -  terminator     NOS terminator: nopaline synthase terminator and poly(A) signal
  19313..19467   +  CDS            lacZα (fragment): LacZα fragment of β-galactosidase; lacZ fragment
  19526..19550   +  misc_feature   RB T-DNA repeat: right border repeat from nopaline C58 T-DNA
>Addgene plasmid #167689 | pRU294 | addgene full sequence | sequence record 331095 | Addgene NGS Result
AGTACTTTGATCCAACCCCTCCGCTGCTATAGTGCAGTCGGCTTCTGACGTTCAGTGCAGCCGTCTTCTG
AAAACGACATGTCGCACAAGTCCTAAGTTACGCGACAGGCTGCCGCCCTGCCCTTTTCCTGGCGTTTTCT
TGTCGCGTGTTTTAGTCGCATAAAGTAGAATACTTGCGACTAGAACCGGAGACATTACGCCATGAACAAG
AGCGCCGCCGCTGGCCTGCTGGGCTATGCCCGCGTCAGCACCGACGACCAGGACTTGACCAACCAACGGG
CCGAACTGCACGCGGCCGGCTGCACCAAGCTGTTTTCCGAGAAGATCACCGGCACCAGGCGCGACCGCCC
GGAGCTGGCCAGGATGCTTGACCACCTACGCCCTGGCGACGTTGTGACAGTGACCAGGCTAGACCGCCTG
GCCCGCAGCACCCGCGACCTACTGGACATTGCCGAGCGCATCCAGGAGGCCGGCGCGGGCCTGCGTAGCC
TGGCAGAGCCGTGGGCCGACACCACCACGCCGGCCGGCCGCATGGTGTTGACCGTGTTCGCCGGCATTGC
CGAGTTCGAGCGTTCCCTAATCATCGACCGCACCCGGAGCGGGCGCGAGGCCGCCAAGGCCCGAGGCGTG
AAGTTTGGCCCCCGCCCTACCCTCACCCCGGCACAGATCGCGCACGCCCGCGAGCTGATCGACCAGGAAG
GCCGCACCGTGAAAGAGGCGGCTGCACTGCTTGGCGTGCATCGCTCGACCCTGTACCGCGCACTTGAGCG
CAGCGAGGAAGTGACGCCCACCGAGGCCAGGCGGCGCGGTGCCTTCCGTGAGGACGCATTGACCGAGGCC
GACGCCCTGGCGGCCGCCGAGAATGAACGCCAAGAGGAACAAGCATGAAACCGCACCAGGACGGCCAGGA
CGAACCGTTTTTCATTACCGAAGAGATCGAGGCGGAGATGATCGCGGCCGGGTACGTGTTCGAGCCGCCC
GCGCACGTCTCAACCGTGCGGCTGCATGAAATCCTGGCCGGTTTGTCTGATGCCAAGCTGGCGGCCTGGC
CGGCCAGCTTGGCCGCTGAAGAAACCGAGCGCCGCCGTCTAAAAAGGTGATGTGTATTTGAGTAAAACAG
CTTGCGTCATGCGGTCGCTGCGTATATGATGCGATGAGTAAATAAACAAATACGCAAGGGGAACGCATGA
AGGTTATCGCTGTACTTAACCAGAAAGGCGGGTCAGGCAAGACGACCATCGCAACCCATCTAGCCCGCGC
CCTGCAACTCGCCGGGGCCGATGTTCTGTTAGTCGATTCCGATCCCCAGGGCAGTGCCCGCGATTGGGCG
GCCGTGCGGGAAGATCAACCGCTAACCGTTGTCGGCATCGACCGCCCGACGATTGACCGCGACGTGAAGG
CCATCGGCCGGCGCGACTTCGTAGTGATCGACGGAGCGCCCCAGGCGGCGGACTTGGCTGTGTCCGCGAT
CAAGGCAGCCGACTTCGTGCTGATTCCGGTGCAGCCAAGCCCTTACGACATATGGGCCACCGCCGACCTG
GTGGAGCTGGTTAAGCAGCGCATTGAGGTCACGGATGGAAGGCTACAAGCGGCCTTTGTCGTGTCGCGGG
CGATCAAAGGCACGCGCATCGGCGGTGAGGTTGCCGAGGCGCTGGCCGGGTACGAGCTGCCCATTCTTGA
GTCCCGTATCACGCAGCGCGTGAGCTACCCAGGCACTGCCGCCGCCGGCACAACCGTTCTTGAATCAGAA
CCCGAGGGCGACGCTGCCCGCGAGGTCCAGGCGCTGGCCGCTGAAATTAAATCAAAACTCATTTGAGTTA
ATGAGGTAAAGAGAAAATGAGCAAAAGCACAAACACGCTAAGTGCCGGCCGTCCGAGCGCACGCAGCAGC
AAGGCTGCAACGTTGGCCAGCCTGGCAGACACGCCAGCCATGAAGCGGGTCAACTTTCAGTTGCCGGCGG
AGGATCACACCAAGCTGAAGATGTACGCGGTACGCCAAGGCAAGACCATTACCGAGCTGCTATCTGAATA
CATCGCGCAGCTACCAGAGTAAATGAGCAAATGAATAAATGAGTAGATGAATTTTAGCGGCTAAAGGAGG
CGGCATGGAAAATCAAGAACAACCAGGCACCGACGCCGTGGAATGCCCCATGTGTGGAGGAACGGGCGGT
TGGCCAGGCGTAAGCGGCTGGGTTGTCTGCCGGCCCTGCAATGGCACTGGAACCCCCAAGCCCGAGGAAT
CGGCGTGAGCGGTCGCAAACCATCCGGCCCGGTACAAATCGGCGCGGCGCTGGGTGATGACCTGGTGGAG
AAGTTGAAGGCCGCGCAGGCCGCCCAGCGGCAACGCATCGAGGCAGAAGCACGCCCCGGTGAATCGTGGC
AAGCGGCCGCTGATCGAATCCGCAAAGAATCCCGGCAACCGCCGGCAGCCGGTGCGCCGTCGATTAGGAA
GCCGCCCAAGGGCGACGAGCAACCAGATTTTTTCGTTCCGATGCTCTATGACGTGGGCACCCGCGATAGT
CGCAGCATCATGGACGTGGCCGTTTTCCGTCTGTCGAAGCGTGACCGACGAGCTGGCGAGGTGATCCGCT
ACGAGCTTCCAGACGGGCACGTAGAGGTTTCCGCAGGGCCGGCCGGCATGGCCAGTGTGTGGGATTACGA
CCTGGTACTGATGGCGGTTTCCCATCTAACCGAATCCATGAACCGATACCGGGAAGGGAAGGGAGACAAG
CCCGGCCGCGTGTTCCGTCCACACGTTGCGGACGTACTCAAGTTCTGCCGGCGAGCCGATGGCGGAAAGC
AGAAAGACGACCTGGTAGAAACCTGCATTCGGTTAAACACCACGCACGTTGCCATGCAGCGTACGAAGAA
GGCCAAGAACGGCCGCCTGGTGACGGTATCCGAGGGTGAAGCCTTGATTAGCCGCTACAAGATCGTAAAG
AGCGAAACCGGGCGGCCGGAGTACATCGAGATCGAGCTAGCTGATTGGATGTACCGCGAGATCACAGAAG
GCAAGAACCCGGACGTGCTGACGGTTCACCCCGATTACTTTTTGATCGATCCCGGCATCGGCCGTTTTCT
CTACCGCCTGGCACGCCGCGCCGCAGGCAAGGCAGAAGCCAGATGGTTGTTCAAGACGATCTACGAACGC
AGTGGCAGCGCCGGAGAGTTCAAGAAGTTCTGTTTCACCGTGCGCAAGCTGATCGGGTCAAATGACCTGC
CGGAGTACGATTTGAAGGAGGAGGCGGGGCAGGCTGGCCCGATCCTAGTCATGCGCTACCGCAACCTGAT
CGAGGGCGAAGCATCCGCCGGTTCCTAATGTACGGAGCAGATGCTAGGGCAAATTGCCCTAGCAGGGGAA
AAAGGTCGAAAAGGTCTCTTTCCTGTGGATAGCACGTACATTGGGAACCCAAAGCCGTACATTGGGAACC
GGAACCCGTACATTGGGAACCCAAAGCCGTACATTGGGAACCGGTCACACATGTAAGTGACTGATATAAA
AGAGAAAAAAGGCGATTTTTCCGCCTAAAACTCTTTAAAACTTATTAAAACTCTTAAAACCCGCCTGGCC
TGTGCATAACTGTCTGGCCAGCGCACAGCCGAAGAGCTGCAAAAAGCGCCTACCCTTCGGTCGCTGCGCT
CCCTACGCCCCGCCGCTTCGCGTCGGCCTATCGCGGCCGCTGGCCGCTCAAAAATGGCTGGCCTACGGCC
AGGCAATCTACCAGGGCGCGGACAAGCCGCGCCGTCGCCACTCGACCGCCGGCGCCCACATCAAGGCACC
CTGCCTCGCGCGTTTCGGTGATGACGGTGAAAACCTCTGACACATGCAGCTCCCGGAGACGGTCACAGCT
TGTCTGTAAGCGGATGCCGGGAGCAGACAAGCCCGTCAGGGCGCGTCAGCGGGTGTTGGCGGGTGTCGGG
GCGCAGCCATGACCCAGTCACGTAGCGATAGCGGAGTGTATACTGGCTTAACTATGCGGCATCAGAGCAG
ATTGTACTGAGAGTGCACCATATGCGGTGTGAAATACCGCACAGATGCGTAAGGAGAAAATACCGCATCA
GGCGCTCTTCCGCTTCCTCGCTCACTGACTCGCTGCGCTCGGTCGTTCGGCTGCGGCGAGCGGTATCAGC
TCACTCAAAGGCGGTAATACGGTTATCCACAGAATCAGGGGATAACGCAGGAAAGAACATGTGAGCAAAA
GGCCAGCAAAAGGCCAGGAACCGTAAAAAGGCCGCGTTGCTGGCGTTTTTCCATAGGCTCCGCCCCCCTG
ACGAGCATCACAAAAATCGACGCTCAAGTCAGAGGTGGCGAAACCCGACAGGACTATAAAGATACCAGGC
GTTTCCCCCTGGAAGCTCCCTCGTGCGCTCTCCTGTTCCGACCCTGCCGCTTACCGGATACCTGTCCGCC
TTTCTCCCTTCGGGAAGCGTGGCGCTTTCTCATAGCTCACGCTGTAGGTATCTCAGTTCGGTGTAGGTCG
TTCGCTCCAAGCTGGGCTGTGTGCACGAACCCCCCGTTCAGCCCGACCGCTGCGCCTTATCCGGTAACTA
TCGTCTTGAGTCCAACCCGGTAAGACACGACTTATCGCCACTGGCAGCAGCCACTGGTAACAGGATTAGC
AGAGCGAGGTATGTAGGCGGTGCTACAGAGTTCTTGAAGTGGTGGCCTAACTACGGCTACACTAGAAGGA
CAGTATTTGGTATCTGCGCTCTGCTGAAGCCAGTTACCTTCGGAAAAAGAGTTGGTAGCTCTTGATCCGG
CAAACAAACCACCGCTGGTAGCGGTGGTTTTTTTGTTTGCAAGCAGCAGATTACGCGCAGAAAAAAAGGA
TCTCAAGAAGATCCTTTGATCTTTTCTACGGGGTCTGACGCTCAGTGGAACGAAAACTCACGTTAAGGGA
TTTTGGTCATGCATGATATATCTCCCAATTTGTGTAGGGCTTATTATGCACGCTTAAAAATAATAAAAGC
AGACTTGACCTGATAGTTTGGCTGTGAGCAATTATGTGCTTAGTGCATCTAACGCTTGAGTTAAGCCGCG
CCGCGAAGCGGCGTCGGCTTGAACGAATTTCTAGCTAGACATTATTTGCCGACTACCTTGGTGATCTCGC
CTTTCACGTAGTGGACAAATTCTTCCAACTGATCTGCGCGCGAGGCCAAGCGATCTTCTTCTTGTCCAAG
ATAAGCCTGTCTAGCTTCAAGTATGACGGGCTGATACTGGGCCGGCAGGCGCTCCATTGCCCAGTCGGCA
GCGACATCCTTCGGCGCGATTTTGCCGGTTACTGCGCTGTACCAAATGCGGGACAACGTAAGCACTACAT
TTCGCTCATCGCCAGCCCAGTCGGGCGGCGAGTTCCATAGCGTTAAGGTTTCATTTAGCGCCTCAAATAG
ATCCTGTTCAGGAACCGGATCAAAGAGTTCCTCCGCCGCTGGACCTACCAAGGCAACGCTATGTTCTCTT
GCTTTTGTCAGCAAGATAGCCAGATCAATGTCGATCGTGGCTGGCTCGAAGATACCTGCAAGAATGTCAT
TGCGCTGCCATTCTCCAAATTGCAGTTCGCGCTTAGCTGGATAACGCCACGGAATGATGTCGTCGTGCAC
AACAATGGTGACTTCTACAGCGCGGAGAATCTCGCTCTCTCCAGGGGAAGCCGAAGTTTCCAAAAGGTCG
TTGATCAAAGCTCGCCGCGTTGTTTCATCAAGCCTTACGGTCACCGTAACCAGCAAATCAATATCACTGT
GTGGCTTCAGGCCGCCATCCACTGCGGAGCCGTACAAATGTACGGCCAGCAACGTCGGTTCGAGATGGCG
CTCGATGACGCCAACTACCTCTGATAGTTGAGTCGATACTTCGGCGATCACCGCTTCCCCCATGATGTTT
AACTTTGTTTTAGGGCGACTGCCCTGCTGCGTAACATCGTTGCTGCTCCATAACATCAAACATCGACCCA
CGGCGTAACGCGCTTGCTGCTTGGATGCCCGAGGCATAGACTGTACCCCAAAAAAACAGTCATAACAAGC
CATGAAAACCGCCACTGCGCCGTTACCACCGCTGCGTTCGGTCAAGGTTCTGGACCAGTTGCGTGAGCGC
ATACGCTACTTGCATTACAGCTTACGAACCGAACAGGCTTATGTCCACTGGGTTCGTGCCCGAATTGATC
ACAGGCAGCAACGCTCTGTCATCGTTACAATCAACATGCTACCCTCCGCGAGATCATCCGTGTTTCAAAC
CCGGCAGCTTAGTTGCCGTTCTTCCGAATAGCATCGGTAACATGAGCAAAGTCTGCCGCCTTACAACGGC
TCTCCCGCTGACGCCGTCCCGGACTGATGGGCTGCCTGTATCGAGTGGTGATTTTGTGCCGAGCTGCCGG
TCGGGGAGCTGTTGGCTGGCTGGTGGCAGGATATATTGTGGTGTAAACAAATTGACGCTTAGACAACTTA
ATAACACATTGCGGACGTTTTTAATGTACTGAATTAACGCCGAATTGCTCTAGCCAATACGCAAACCGCC
TCTCCCCGCGCGTTGGCCGATTCATTAATGCAGCTGGCACGACAGGTTTCCCGACTGGAAAGCGGGCAGT
GAGCGCAACGCAATTAATGTGAGTTAGCTCACTCATTAGGCACCCCAGGCTTTACACTTTATGCTTCCGG
CTCGTATGTTGTGTGGAATTGTGAGCGGATAACAATTTCACACAGGAAACAGCTATGACATGATTACGAA
TTCGGTACCGAATAAAAGCATTTGCGTTTGGTTTATCATTGCGTTTATACAAGGACAGAGATCCACTGAG
CTGGAATAGCTTAAAACCATTATCAGAACAAAATAAACCATTTTTTGTTAAGAATCAGAGCATAGTAAAC
AACAGAAACAACCTAAGAGAGGTAACTTGTCCAAGAAGATAGCTAATTATATCTATTTTATAAAAGTTAT
CATAGTTTGTAAGTCACAAAAGATGCAAATAACAGAGAAACTAGGAGACTTGAGAATATACATTCTTGTA
TATTTGTATTCGAGATTGTGAAAATTTGACCATAAGTTTAAATTCTTAAAAAGATATATCTGATCTAGGT
GATGGTTATAGACTGTAATTTTACCACATGTTTAATGATGGATAGTGACACACATGACACATCGACAACA
CTATAGCATCTTATTTAGATTACAACATGAAATTTTTCTGTAATACATGTCTTTGTACATAATTTAAAAG
TAATTCCTAAGAAATATATTTATACAAGGAGTTTAAAGAAAACATAGCATAAAGTTCAATGAGTAGTAAA
AACCATATACAGTATATAGCATAAAGTTCAATGAGTTTATTACAAAAGCATTGGTTCACTTTCTGTAACA
CGACGTTAAACCTTCGTCTCCAATAGGAGCGCTACTGATTCAACATGCCAATATATACTAAATACGTTTC
TACAGTCAAATGCTTTAACGTTTCATGATTAAGTGACTATTTACCGTCAATCCTTTCCCATTCCTCCCAC
TAATCCAACTTTTTAATTACTCTTAAATCACCACTAAGCTAGTAACGCCTATCATGAATTAGCTCTACTA
AATCTAGCAACCTTTCAAATTTGCAGTATTGCAGGTGTCTCTGTGTCTTTAAAATAGTTGCCTTATGATT
TCTTCGGTTTCAAGATGATCAAATAGTTATAGATTTCATGCTCACACATGCTCATTAGATGTGTACATAC
TTTACTTACCCAAATCTATTTTCTCGCAAAGATTTTGATGGTAAAGCTGATTTGGTTCTATTGAACTAAA
TCAAACGAGTTTCAGACTGAGTGATTCTAATCCGGCCCATTAGCCCCTAAACAGACCCACTAATTACGCA
GCTTTTAATAGAGTAATTACACCTAGTTTACCCACTAAACCACTAAGCACTAATTATCTCACAATCTAAT
GAGCTTCCCTCGTAATTACTTGGGCTTTCACTCTACCATTTATTTGTAACAGTCAAGTCTCTACTGTCTC
TATATAAACTCTCTAAAGTTAACACACAATTCTCATCACAAACAAATCAACCAAAGCAACTTCTACTCTT
TCTTCTTTCGACCTTATCAATCTGTTGAGAAGGTACCAATTCGGCGCGCCAATGGCTTCTAGCCCACCGA
AGAAGAAGCGGAAGGTCAGCTGGAAAATGGACAAGAAGTACAGCATTGGACTTGATATTGGTACGAACTC
AGTTGGGTGGGCCGTTATCACCGATGAATACAAGGTACCTTCGAAGAAATTTAAAGTGCTGGGCAACACA
GATAGGCACAGCATTAAGAAGAACTTGATCGGAGCTCTGCTCTTTGACTCTGGAGAAACCGCGGAGGCGA
CAAGGCTTAAACGTACTGCGAGGAGAAGGTACACTCGCAGGAAGAACAGAATCTGTTATCTCCAAGAGAT
CTTTAGCAACGAGATGGCGAAGGTAAGGATTTTTATGATATAGTATGCTTATGTATTTTGTACTGAAAGC
ATATCCTGCTTCATTGGGATATTACTGAAAGCATTTAACTACATGTAAACTCACTTGATGATCAATAAAC
TTGATTTTGCAGGTTGACGACTCGTTCTTCCATCGCCTCGAGGAATCCTTCCTGGTAGAGGAAGATAAGA
AACACGAGCGTCACCCCATCTTTGGGAATATTGTTGACGAAGTAGCCTATCATGAAAAGTATCCGACTAT
ATACCACCTTCGCAAGAAGCTGGTGGACTCAACCGATAAGGCAGACCTTCGGCTCATATACCTGGCTCTC
GCGCACATGATAAAGTTTCGTGGCCATTTCTTGATCGAAGGGGACCTCAACCCGGATAACTCCGATGTGG
ATAAACTGTTCATTCAGCTCGTCCAAACCTACAATCAGCTGTTCGAGGAGAACCCCATCAATGCATCAGG
TAACATTCCTTAGTTACCTTTCTTTTCTTTTTCCATCATAAGTTTATAGATTGTACATGCTTTGAGATTT
TTCTTTGCAAACAATCTCAGGTGTCGACGCCAAGGCAATACTGTCTGCCAGACTTTCGAAGTCCAGACGG
CTTGAGAATCTGATCGCTCAATTGCCAGGCGAGAAGAAGAACGGCTTGTTCGGGAATCTGATTGCACTGT
CTCTGGGCCTCACCCCTAACTTCAAAAGCAACTTTGACCTCGCCGAGGACGCGAAGCTGCAGCTGTCAAA
GGATACATACGATGATGATCTGGACAATCTGCTCGCCCAAATAGGTGCTCTTGAAATTGGAACTCTTCTT
TTGTTGTCTAAACCTATCAATTTCTTTGCGGAAATTTATTTGAAGCTGTAGAGTTAAAATTGAGTCTTTT
AAACTTTTGTAGGTGATCAGTATGCCGACCTGTTCTTGGCTGCCAAGAATCTGTCAGACGCTATCTTGCT
CAGTGACATTCTGCGGGTCAACACGGAGATAACCAAAGCGCCACTTAGCGCCTCCATGATCAAGAGGTAC
GACGAGCATCACCAGGATCTGACCCTTCTGAAGGCTTTGGTTCGCCAGCAACTCCCCGAGAAGTACAAGG
AGATTTTCTTTGACCAATCGAAGAATGGCTACGCAGGGTACATTGATGGAGGTAAGTTGTTACTTATGAT
TGTTTTCCTCTCTGCTACATGTATTTTGTTGTTCATTTCTGTAAGATATAAGAATTGAGTTTTCCTCTGA
TGATATTATTAGGTGCAAGTCAGGAGGAATTCTACAAATTCATCAAGCCTATTCTGGAAAAGATGGACGG
TACAGAGGAGCTGCTCGTTAAATTGAACCGCGAAGATTTGCTTCGGAAGCAGCGTACCTTCGACAATGGC
AGCATACCGCACCAGATCCACCTCGGTGAGCTGCATGCTATCTTGAGGAGGCAAGAGGACTTCTATCCGT
TCCTGAAAGACAACAGAGAGAAGATTGAAAAGATCCTCACGTTCCGCATTCCCTACTATGTAGGTTAGTA
TCATATGAAGAAATACCTAGTTTCAGTTGATGAATGCTATTTTCTGACCTCAGTTGTTCTCTTTTGAGAA
TTATTTCTTTTCTAATTTGCCTGATTTTTCTATTAATTCATTAGGTCCACTCGCACGCGGGAACTCGCGG
TTTGCGTGGATGACACGCAAATCCGAGGAGACTATCACGCCTTGGAACTTCGAAGAGGTCGTGGACAAGG
GTGCGAGTGCACAGTCCTTCATCGAAAGGATGACCAACTTCGATAAGAATCTCCCAAATGAGAAAGTCCT
GCCCAAGCATAGTCTCCTGTACGAATACTTCACGGTCTACAACGAGCTGACGAAGGTGAAATATGTGACG
GAGGGGATGCGCAAACCGGCCTTCCTGTCAGGTAAATCCTGGTCCACACTTTTACGATAAAAACACAAGA
TTTTAAACTATGAACTGATCAATAATCATTCCTAAAAGACCACACTTTTGTTTTGTTTCTAAAGTAATTT
TTACTGTTATAACAGGTGAGCAGAAGAAGGCCATTGTCGATCTCTTGTTCAAAACCAATCGGAAGGTCAC
TGTGAAACAGCTTAAAGAGGACTACTTTAAGAAGATCGAATGCTTTGATTCTGTGGAAATCAGCGGCGTT
GAGGATAGGTTCAATGCCTCTCTTGGCACATACCATGACCTGTTGAAAATCATCAAGGACAAGGACTTCC
TTGACAACGAGGAGAACGAGGACATCCTCGAGGACATCGTGCTGACTCTCACGCTGTTTGAGGACAGAGA
AATGATCGAGGAGCGCCTTAAGACTTATGCGCATCTGTTCGATGACAAGGTCATGAAGCAGTTGAAGAGG
AGGAGATATACAGGTAAGAGGTCAAAAGGTTTCCGCAATGATCCCTCTTTTTTTGTTTCTCTAGTTTCAA
GAATTTGGGTATATGACTAACTTCTGAGTGTTCCTTGATGCATATTTGTGATGAGACAAATGTTTGTTCT
ATGTTTTAGGTTGGGGAAGGCTCTCCAGGAAGCTCATCAACGGCATCCGCGACAAGCAATCCGGCAAGAC
TATACTGGACTTTCTCAAATCCGACGGTTTTGCGAATCGGAACTTCATGCAGCTTATTCACGATGACTCA
CTGACCTTCAAAGAAGATATCCAGAAGGCCCAAGTGTCAGGTCAGGGCGATAGCCTTCACGAACACATAG
CCAACCTGGCTGGATCGCCAGCTATAAAGAAGGGCATACTGCAGACAGTGAAGGTTGTGGATGAGCTGGT
GAAGGTAAGTTCTGCATTTGGTTATGCTCCTTGCATTTTAGGTGTTCGTCGCACTTCCATTTCCATGAAT
AGCTAAGATTTTTTTTCTCTGCATTCATTCTTCTTGCCTCAGTTCTAACTGTTTGTGGTATTTTTGTTTT
AATTATTGCTACAGGTCATGGGCCGCCATAAGCCGGAGAACATCGTCATCGAGATGGCGAGGGAAAACCA
GACGACTCAGAAAGGGCAGAAGAACTCACGGGAGCGCATGAAGCGGATAGAGGAAGGCATCAAGGAGCTT
GGGAGTCAGATTCTGAAAGAGCACCCAGTCGAAAATACTCAACTCCAGAACGAGAAGCTGTACCTCTATT
ACCTCCAGAATGGGAGAGATATGTACGTCGACCAAGAGCTCGACATTAACAGACTCTCCGACTATGATGT
GGATCACATTGTCCCTCAATCTTTCCTGAAGGACGATAGTATTGACAACAAGGTAAAGCAACTGTGTTTT
AATCAATTTCTTGTCAGGATATATGGATTATAACTTAATTTTTGAGAAATCTGTAGTATTTGGCGTGAAA
TGAGTTTGCTTTTTGGTTTCTCCCGTGTTATAGGTCCTTACGCGCTCAGACAAGAACCGCGGAAAATCCG
ACAATGTACCCAGCGAGGAGGTTGTGAAGAAGATGAAGAACTATTGGAGGCAGCTTTTGAATGCTAAGCT
CATAACCCAACGGAAATTCGACAATCTCACGAAGGCAGAAAGGGGCGGACTGTCTGAGCTCGACAAAGCC
GGCTTCATCAAGCGCCAGTTGGTTGAAACTCGTCAGATTACGAAACATGTGGCCCAGATACTCGATTCGC
GTATGAATACGAAGTATGATGAGAATGACAAACTTATCAGGGAGGTAAAGGTAAAGTTTCCAACTTTCCT
TTACCATATCAAACTAAAGTTCGAAACTTTTTATTTGATCAACTTCAAGGCCACCCGATCTTTCTATTCC
TGATTAATTTGTGATGAATCCATATTGACTTTTGATGGTTACGCAGGTGATCACCCTCAAGAGCAAACTG
GTTAGTGACTTCCGGAAGGACTTCCAGTTTTACAAGGTTCGCGAGATCAACAACTACCATCATGCCCATG
ACGCCTACCTGAACGCCGTTGTTGGCACTGCTCTCATCAAGAAGTATCCGAAACTGGAGTCTGAGTTTGT
GTACGGGGATTACAAGGTGTACGACGTTAGGAAGATGATCGCGAAGTCAGAACAAGAGATCGGCAAGGCT
ACCGCGAAATACTTCTTTTACTCGAATATCATGAACTTCTTCAAGACAGAGATCACTCTGGCGAATGGTG
AAATCCGGAAGAGGCCTCTGATCGAGACAAATGGCGAAACAGGTCTGTCTTTCCTATTTCATATGTTTAA
TCCTAGGAATTTGATCAATTGATTGTATGTATGTCGATCCCAAGACTTTCTTGTTCACTTATATCTTAAC
TCTCTCTTTGCTGTTTCTTGCAGGTGAGATTGTCTGGGATAAGGGCAGGGATTTTGCGACTGTGCGTAAG
GTTCTCAGCATGCCCCAAGTCAACATAGTCAAGAAAACGGAGGTTCAAACCGGTGGTTTCTCCAAGGAGT
CCATTCTCCCTAAGCGCAACTCCGACAAACTGATTGCGAGGAAGAAGGATTGGGATCCGAAGAAATACGG
AGGCTTTGATAGCCCTACCGTGGCATACAGCGTACTGGTAGTGGCCAAGGTGGAGAAGGGCAAGAGCAAG
AAACTGAAAAGCGTCAAGGAACTGCTTGGAATTACCATAATGGAAAGGTCCTCGTTCGAGAAGAATCCGA
TCGACTTCCTCGAGGCTAAAGGTAAAATATTGGATGCCAGACGATATTCTTTCTTTTGATTTGTAACTTT
TTCCTGTCAAGGTCGATAAATTTTATTTTTTTTGGTAAAAGGTCGATAATTTTTTTTTGGAGCCATTATG
TAATTTTCCTAATTAACTGAACCAAAATTATACAAACCAGGTTACAAAGAGGTGAAGAAAGACCTCATTA
TCAAACTGCCCAAGTATTCGCTTTTCGAATTGGAAAATGGCAGAAAACGCATGCTGGCATCTGCCGGAGA
ACTGCAGAAGGGCAACGAGCTGGCATTGCCCAGTAAGTACGTCAACTTCCTGTACTTGGCCTCACACTAT
GAGAAGCTGAAGGGGTCACCAGAGGACAACGAGCAGAAGCAGTTGTTTGTCGAGCAGCACAAGCACTATC
TTGATGAGATCATAGAGCAGATCAGCGAATTTTCCAAGCGGGTCATTCTTGCAGACGCTAACCTCGATAA
GGTAAGGACTTCTCATGAATATTAGTGGCAGATTAGTGTTGTTAAAGTCTTTGGTTAGATAATCGATGCC
TCCTAATTGTCCATGTTTTACTGGTTTTCTACAATTAAAGGTGCTTTCCGCGTACAACAAGCACAGAGAT
AAGCCGATAAGGGAACAAGCGGAAAACATCATCCACCTGTTCACACTGACCAATCTGGGAGCCCCAGCAG
CCTTTAAGTACTTCGATACCACTATCGACAGAAAGCGCTACACATCAACCAAGGAAGTGTTGGACGCTAC
CCTTATTCACCAATCTATTACAGGGCTCTATGAGACAAGGATAGATCTGTCGCAGTTGGGTGGTGACTCT
AGGGCTGACCCAAAGAAGAAGCGTAAAGTCTGAGGCGCGCCGAGCTCCAGGCCTCCCAGCTTTCGTCCGT
ATCATCGGTTTCGACAACGTTCGTCAAGTTCAATGCATCAGTTTCATTGCCCACACACCAGAATCCTACT
AAGTTTGAGTATTATGGCATTGGAAAAGCTGTTTTCTTCTATCATTTGTTCTGCTTGTAATTTACTGTGT
TCTTTCAGTTTTTGTTTTCGGACATCAAAATGCAAATGGATGGATAAGAGTTAATAAATGATATGGTCCT
TTTGTTCATTCTCAAATTATTATTATCTGTTGTTTTTACTTTAATGGGTTGAATTTAAGTAAGAAAGGAA
CTAACAGTGTGATATTAAGGTGCAATGTTAGACATATAAAACAGTCTTTCACCTCTCTTTGGTTATGTCT
TGAATTGGTTTGTTTCTTCACTTATCTGTGTAATCAAGTTTACTATGAGTCTATGATCAAGTAATTATGC
AATCAAGTTAAGTACAGTATAGGCTTGAGCTCCCTAGGCCTGTTATCCCTAACAAGTTTGTACAAAAAAG
CTGAACGAGAAACGTAAAATGATATAAATATCAATATATTAAATTAGATTTTGCATAAAAAACAGACTAC
ATAATACTGTAAAACACAACATATCCAGTCACTATGGCGGCCGCATTAGGCACCCCAGGCTTTACACTTT
ATGCTTCCGGCTCGTATAATGTGTGGATTTTGAGTTAGGATCCGTCGAGATTTTCAGGAGCTAAGGAAGC
TAAAATGGAGAAAAAAATCACTGGATATACCACCGTTGATATATCCCAATGGCATCGTAAAGAACATTTT
GAGGCATTTCAGTCAGTTGCTCAATGTACCTATAACCAGACCGTTCAGCTGGATATTACGGCCTTTTTAA
AGACCGTAAAGAAAAATAAGCACAAGTTTTATCCGGCCTTTATTCACATTCTTGCCCGCCTGATGAATGC
TCATCCGGAATTCCGTATGGCAATGAAAGACGGTGAGCTGGTGATATGGGATAGTGTTCACCCTTGTTAC
ACCGTTTTCCATGAGCAAACTGAAACGTTTTCATCGCTCTGGAGTGAATACCACGACGATTTCCGGCAGT
TTCTACACATATATTCGCAAGATGTGGCGTGTTACGGTGAAAACCTGGCCTATTTCCCTAAAGGGTTTAT
TGAGAATATGTTTTTCGTCTCAGCCAATCCCTGGGTGAGTTTCACCAGTTTTGATTTAAACGTGGCCAAT
ATGGACAACTTCTTCGCCCCCGTTTTCACCATGGGCAAATATTATACGCAAGGCGACAAGGTGCTGATGC
CGCTGGCGATTCAGGTTCATCATGCCGTTTGTGATGGCTTCCATGTCGGCAGAATGCTTAATGAATTACA
ACAGTACTGCGATGAGTGGCAGGCGGGGCGTAATCTAGAGGATCCGGCTTACTAAAAGCCAGATAACAGT
ATGCGTATTTGCGCGCTGATTTTTGCGGTATAAGAATATATACTGATATGTATACCCGAAGTATGTCAAA
AAGAGGTATGCTATGAAGCAGCGTATTACAGTGACAGTTGACAGCGACAGCTATCAGTTGCTCAAGGCAT
ATATGATGTCAATATCTCCGGTCTGGTAAGCACAACCATGCAGAATGAAGCCCGTCGTCTGCGTGCCGAA
CGCTGGAAAGCGGAAAATCAGGAAGGGATGGCTGAGGTCGCCCGGTTTATTGAAATGAACGGCTCTTTTG
CTGACGAGAACAGGGGCTGGTGAAATGCAGTTTAAGGTTTACACCTATAAAAGAGAGAGCCGTTATCGTC
TGTTTGTGGATGTACAGAGTGATATTATTGACACGCCCGGGCGACGGATGGTGATCCCCCTGGCCAGTGC
ACGTCTGCTGTCAGATAAAGTCCCCCGTGAACTTTACCCGGTGGTGCATATCGGGGATGAAAGCTGGCGC
ATGATGACCACCGATATGGCCAGTGTGCCGGTCTCCGTTATCGGGGAAGAAGTGGCTGATCTCAGCCACC
GCGAAAATGACATCAAAAACGCCATTAACCTGATGTTCTGGGGAATATAAATGTCAGGCTCCCTTATACA
CAGCCAGTCTGCAGGTCGACCATAGTGACTGGATATGTTGTGTTTTACAGTATTATGTAGTCTGTTTTTT
ATGCAAAATCTAATTTAATATATTGATATTTATATCATTTTACGTTTCTCGTTCAGCTTTCTTGTACAAA
GTGGTTCGATAATTCCGATCCAGCCTAGGCCCGGGCCTGAGGACGCGTCCATGGTTAATTAAGACGTCCG
GACCGACTAGTGGATCCTCTAGAGTCGACCTGCAGGCATGCAAGCTTCTTCAAGTGTATGTAGGTATAGT
AACATGAACAAGAACAGACTCAAGTACAAGATCGCATACGAAAATGGAAATGGCAATGTCACTTCCACAT
AATCAAACACGAATCCTCATATCAACAAGGCCTGAGATTCTAACTAGCTCATAACAACTTAGCCAATAGT
TACTTGAGACTACCAAATGTATGTAGAACTAAAGACTAAGGGACAGAGAGTTCGTCTAAACAGGTGAATC
TAGTCGTTGTTATCTAATAAACAATTCAGCCCCAAATGCAGAACACACATAGAGCTCTCTATTGATTCAA
ATTACGATCTGATACTGATAACGTCTAGATTTTTAGGGTTAAAGCAATCAATCACCTGACGATTCAAGGT
GGTTGGATCATGACGATTCCAGAAAACATCAAGCAAGCTCTCAAAGCTACACTCTTTGGGATCATACTGA
ACTCTAACAACCTCGTTATGTCCCGTAGTGCCAGTACAGACATCCTCGTAACTCGGATTGTGCACGATGC
CATGGCTATACCCAACCTCGGTCTTGGTCACACCAGGAACTCTCTGGTAAGCTAGCTCCACTCCCCAGAA
ACAACCGGCGCCAAATTGCGCGAATTGCTGACCTGAAGACGGAACATCATCGTCGGGTCCTTGGGCGATT
GCGGCGGAAGATGGGTCAGCTTGGGCTTGAGGACGAGACCCGAATCCGAGTCTGTTGAAAAGGTTGTTCA
TTGGGGATTTGTATACGGAGATTGGTCGTCGAGAGGTTTGAGGGAAAGGACAAATGGGTTTGGCTCTGGA
GAAAGAGAGTGCGGCTTTAGAGAGAGAATTGAGAGGTTTAGAGAGAGATGCGGCGGCGATGAGCGGAGGA
GAGACGACGAGGACCTGCATTATCAAAGCAGTGACGTGGTGAAATTTGGAACTTTTAAGAGGCAGATAGA
TTTATTATTTGTATCCATTTTCTTCATTGTTCTAGAATGTCGCGGAACAAATTTTAAAACTAAATCCTAA
ATTTTTCTAATTTTGTTGCCAATAGTGGATATGTGGGCCGTATAGAAGGAATCTATTGAAGGCCCAAACC
CATACTGACGAGCCCAAAGGTTCGTTTTGCGTTTTATGTTTCGGTTCGATGCCAACGCCACATTCTGAGC
TAGGCAAAAAACAAACGTGTCTTTGAATAGACTCCTCTCGTTAACACATGCAGCGGCTGCATGGTGACGC
CATTAACACGTGGCCTACAATTGCATGATGTCTCCATTGACACGTGACTTCTCGTCTCCTTTCTTAATAT
ATCTAACAAACACTCCTACCTCTTCCAAAATATATACACATCTTTTTGATCAATCTCTCATTCAAAATCT
CATTCTCTCTAGTAAACAAGAACAAAAAAATGGCGGATACAGCTAGAGGAACCCATCACGATATCATCGG
CAGAGACCAGTACCCGATGATGGGCCGAGACCGAGACCAGTACCAGATGTCCGGACGAGGATCTGACTAC
TCCAAGTCTAGGCAGATTGCTAAAGCTGCAACTGCTGTCACAGCTGGTGGTTCCCTCCTTGTTCTCTCCA
GCCTTACCCTTGTTGGAACTGTCATAGCTTTGACTGTTGCAACACCTCTGCTCGTTATCTTCAGCCCAAT
CCTTGTCCCGGCTCTCATCACAGTTGCACTCCTCATCACCGGTTTTCTTTCCTCTGGAGGGTTTGGCATT
GCCGCTATAACCGTTTTCTCTTGGATTTACAAGTAAGCACACATTTATCATCTTACTTCATAATTTTGTG
CAATATGTGCATGCATGTGTTGAGCCAGTAGCTTTGGATCAATTTTTTTGGTCGAATAACAAATGTAACA
ATAAGAAATTGCAAATTCTAGGGAACATTTGGTTAACTAAATACGAAATTTGACCTAGCTAGCTTGAATG
TGTCTGTGTATATCATCTATATAGGTAAAATGCTTGGTATGATACCTATTGATTGTGAATAGGTACGCAA
CGGGAGAGCACCCACAGGGATCAGACAAGTTGGACAGTGCAAGGATGAAGTTGGGAAGCAAAGCTCAGGA
TCTGAAAGACAGAGCTCAGTACTACGGACAGCAACATACTGGTGGGGAACATGACCGTGACCGTACTCGT
GGTGGCCAGCACACTACTATGAGCGAGCTGATTAAGGAGAACATGCACATGAAGCTGTACATGGAGGGCA
CCGTGAACAACCACCACTTCAAGTGCACATCCGAGGGCGAAGGCAAGCCCTACGAGGGCACCCAGACCAT
GAGAATCAAGGTGGTCGAGGGCGGCCCTCTCCCCTTCGCCTTCGACATCCTGGCTACCAGCTTCATGTAC
GGCAGCAGAACCTTCATCAACCACACCCAGGGCATCCCCGACTTCTTTAAGCAGTCCTTCCCTGAGGGCT
TCACATGGGAGAGAGTCACCACATACGAAGACGGGGGCGTGCTGACCGCTACCCAGGACACCAGCCTCCA
GGACGGCTGCCTCATCTACAACGTCAAGATCAGAGGGGTGAACTTCCCATCCAACGGCCCTGTGATGCAG
AAGAAAACACTCGGCTGGGAGGCCAACACCGAGATGCTGTACCCCGCTGACGGCGGCCTGGAAGGCAGAA
GCGACATGGCCCTGAAGCTCGTGGGCGGGGGCCACCTGATCTGCAACTTCAAGACCACATACAGATCCAA
GAAACCCGCTAAGAACCTCAAGATGCCCGGCGTCTACTATGTGGACCACAGACTGGAAAGAATCAAGGAG
GCCGACAAAGAGACCTACGTCGAGCAGCACGAGGTGGCTGTGGCCAGATACTGCGACCTCCCTAGCAAAC
TGGGGCACAAGTGATCTAGTAACATAGATGACACCGCGCGCGATAATTTATCCTAGTTTGCGCGCTATAT
TTTGTTTTCTATCGCGTATTAAATGTATAATTGCGGGACTCTAATCATAAAAACCCATCTCATAAATAAC
GTCATGCATTACATGTTAATTATTACATGCTTAACGTAATTCAACAGAAATTATATGATAATCATCGCAA
GACCGGCAACAGGATTCAATCTTAAGAAACTTTATTGCCAAATGTTTGAACGATAAGCTTGGCACTGGCC
GTCGTTTTACAACGTCGTGACTGGGAAAACCCTGGCGTTACCCAACTTAATCGCCTTGCAGCACATCCCC
CTTTCGCCAGCTGGCGTAATAGCGAAGAGGCCCGCACCGATCGCCCTTCCCAACAGTTGCGCAGCCTGAA
TGGCGAATGAGCTTGAGCTTGGATCAGATTGTCGTTTCCCGCCTTCAGTTTAAACTATCAGTGTTTGACA
GGATATATTGGCGGGTAAACCTAAGAGAAAAGAGCGTTTATTAGAATAATCGGATATTTAAAAGGGCGTG
AAAAGGTTTATCCGTTCGTCCATTTGTATGTGCATGCCAACCACAGGGTTCCCCTCGGGATCAAAGTACT
TTAAAGTACTTTAAAGTACTTTAA
